Addgene plasmid #136270: pspCas9-ABE-3'UTR-sgRNA-ST2-com vector
Purpose: Expresses ABE and ST2-com modified sgRNA scaffold
Depositing lab: Baisong Lu. Depositing organization: Wake Forest University Health Sciences. Publication: Adenine Base Editor Ribonucleoproteins Delivered by Lentivirus-Like Particles Show High On-Target Base Editing and Undetectable RNA Off-Target Activities. Lyu P, Lu Z, Cho SI, Yadav M, Yoo KW, Atala A, Kim JS, Lu B. CRISPR J. 2021 Feb;4(1):69-81. doi: 10.1089/crispr.2020.0095. PubMed 33616436.
Backbone
  Vector backbone: pCDNA3.1
  Vector type: Mammalian Expression, Lentiviral, CRISPR
Growth in bacteria
  Bacterial resistance: Ampicillin, 100 μg/mL
  Growth temperature: 37°C
  Growth strain: NEB Stable
  Copy number: High Copy
Gene/Insert
  Gene/Insert name: ABE and sgRNA
Terms and licenses: Academic/Nonprofit Terms; Industry Terms: Not Available to Industry
How to cite: pspCas9-ABE-3'UTR-sgRNA-ST2-com vector was a gift from Baisong Lu (Addgene plasmid # 136270 ; http://n2t.net/addgene:136270 ; RRID:Addgene_136270)
