[The description below was written by a language model from this plasmid's Addgene catalogue record and pLannotate feature annotations shown in this document.]
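Description:
pspCas9-ABE-3'UTR-sgRNA-ST2-com vector is a 9.6 kb mammalian expression plasmid that co-expresses an adenine base editor (ABE) and a modified single guide RNA. It is catalogued on a pCDNA3.1 backbone under the mammalian expression, lentiviral and CRISPR vector types. In bacteria it is maintained at high copy through a ColE1/pUC-type origin with ampicillin selection (AmpR under its own bla promoter). An f1/M13 phage origin is also present. The two sequence records, depositor and NGS, are the same length and carry the same features, differing only in the start coordinate of the circular map.

The editor cassette is driven by the CMV enhancer and promoter, with a T7 promoter just downstream. Its open reading frame joins two tandem copies of E. coli TadA-derived adenosine deaminase to Streptococcus pyogenes Cas9, whose N-terminal part is annotated with the D10A mutation, consistent with a nickase-type ABE architecture. The fusion ends in a nucleoplasmin bipartite NLS. Two tandem fragments annotated as human β-globin poly(A) sequence follow the stop codon, probably the "3'UTR" element of the name, and precede a bGH polyadenylation signal.

A separate human U6 promoter drives the sgRNA. The SpCas9 scaffold is annotated as two fragments separated by a gap, which fits insertion of a "com" aptamer into stem-loop ST2, although the aptamer itself is not annotated. The record does not state a spacer sequence, and "vector" in the name suggests it is meant to accept one. No lentiviral LTRs or packaging signal are annotated, only a single AAV2 ITR. The associated publication title indicates use in delivering ABE ribonucleoproteins by lentivirus-like particles, presumably with the plasmid expressed in the particle-producing cells.
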