Features (pLannotate 1.2.2; 22 found; start..end, strand, type, name):
      6..291     +  enhancer       CMV enhancer: human cytomegalovirus immediate early enhancer; contains an 18-bp deletion relative to the standard CMV enhancer
    292..495     +  promoter       CMV promoter: human cytomegalovirus (CMV) immediate early promoter
    537..555     +  promoter       T7 promoter: promoter for bacteriophage T7 RNA polymerase
    626..1102    +  CDS            tadA: TADA_ECOLI - Also known as yfhC. Experimental evidence at protein level: Swiss-Prot protein existence level 1. Catalyzes the deamination of adenosine to inosine at the wobble position 34 of tRNA(Arg2). Essential for cell viability. From Escherichia coli (strain K12).
   1223..1714    +  CDS            tadA: TADA_ECOLI - Also known as yfhC. Experimental evidence at protein level: Swiss-Prot protein existence level 1. Catalyzes the deamination of adenosine to inosine at the wobble position 34 of tRNA(Arg2). Essential for cell viability. From Escherichia coli (strain K12).
   1814..3415    +  CDS            dCas9(N): N-terminal portion of catalytically inactive Streptococcus pyogenes dCas9 carrying the D10A mutation (Zetsche et al., 2015)
   3416..5914    +  CDS            Cas9(C): C-terminal portion of Streptococcus pyogenes Cas9 (Zetsche et al., 2015)
   5915..5962    +  CDS            nucleoplasmin NLS: bipartite nuclear localization signal from nucleoplasmin
   5972..6103    +  polyA_signal   β-globin poly(A) (fragment): human β-globin polyadenylation signal
   6106..6237    +  polyA_signal   β-globin poly(A) (fragment): human β-globin polyadenylation signal
   6278..6389    +  polyA_signal   bGH poly(A) signal: bovine growth hormone polyadenylation signal
   6497..6637    +  repeat_region  AAV2 ITR: inverted terminal repeat of adeno-associated virus serotype 2 inverted
   6642..6693    -  misc_feature   bom (fragment): basis of mobility region from pBR322
   6712..7092    +  rep_origin     M13 ori (sequence partly withheld): M13 bacteriophage origin of replication; arrow indicates direction of (+) strand synthesis
   7168..7217    -  misc_feature   bom (fragment): basis of mobility region from pBR322
   7319..7354    -  CDS            rop (fragment): Rop protein, which maintains plasmids at low copy number; rop
   7449..7553    +  promoter       AmpR promoter: bla
   7554..8414    +  CDS            AmpR: β-lactamase; bla; confers resistance to ampicillin, carbenicillin, and related antibiotics
   8585..9173    +  rep_origin     ori: high-copy-number ColE1/pMB1/pBR322/pUC origin of replication
   9235..9475    +  promoter       U6 promoter: RNA polymerase III promoter for human U6 snRNA
   9507..9559    +  misc_RNA       gRNA scaffold (fragment): guide RNA scaffold for the Streptococcus pyogenes CRISPR/Cas9 system
   9586..9605    +  misc_RNA       gRNA scaffold (fragment): guide RNA scaffold for the Streptococcus pyogenes CRISPR/Cas9 system
>Addgene plasmid #136270 | pspCas9-ABE-3'UTR-sgRNA-ST2-com vector | depositor full sequence | sequence record 267183 | pspCas9-ABE-3'UTR-sgRNA-ST2-com vector sequence 9613 bps
GTACCCGTTACATAACTTACGGTAAATGGCCCGCCTGGCTGACCGCCCAACGACCCCCGCCCATTGACGT
CAATAGTAACGCCAATAGGGACTTTCCATTGACGTCAATGGGTGGAGTATTTACGGTAAACTGCCCACTT
GGCAGTACATCAAGTGTATCATATGCCAAGTACGCCCCCTATTGACGTCAATGACGGTAAATGGCCCGCC
TGGCATTGTGCCCAGTACATGACCTTATGGGACTTTCCTACTTGGCAGTACATCTACGTATTAGTCATCG
CTATTACCATGGTGATGCGGTTTTGGCAGTACATCAATGGGCGTGGATAGCGGTTTGACTCACGGGGATT
TCCAAGTCTCCACCCCATTGACGTCAATGGGAGTTTGTTTTGGCACCAAAATCAACGGGACTTTCCAAAA
TGTCGTAACAACTCCGCCCCATTGACGCAAATGGGCGGTAGGCGTGTACGGTGGGAGGTCTATATAAGCA
GAGCTGGTTTAGTGAACCGTCAGATCCGCTAGAGATCCGCGGCCGCTAATACGACTCACTATAGGGAGAG
CCGCCACCATGAAACGGACAGCCGACGGAAGCGAGTTCGAGTCACCAAAGAAGAAGCGGAAAGTCTCTGA
AGTCGAGTTTAGCCACGAGTATTGGATGAGGCACGCACTGACCCTGGCAAAGCGAGCATGGGATGAAAGA
GAAGTCCCCGTGGGCGCCGTGCTGGTGCACAACAATAGAGTGATCGGAGAGGGATGGAACAGGCCAATCG
GCCGCCACGACCCTACCGCACACGCAGAGATCATGGCACTGAGGCAGGGAGGCCTGGTCATGCAGAATTA
CCGCCTGATCGATGCCACCCTGTATGTGACACTGGAGCCATGCGTGATGTGCGCAGGAGCAATGATCCAC
AGCAGGATCGGAAGAGTGGTGTTCGGAGCACGGGACGCCAAGACCGGCGCAGCAGGCTCCCTGATGGATG
TGCTGCACCACCCCGGCATGAACCACCGGGTGGAGATCACAGAGGGAATCCTGGCAGACGAGTGCGCCGC
CCTGCTGAGCGATTTCTTTAGAATGCGGAGACAGGAGATCAAGGCCCAGAAGAAGGCACAGAGCTCCACC
GACTCTGGAGGATCTAGCGGAGGATCCTCTGGAAGCGAGACACCAGGCACAAGCGAGTCCGCCACACCAG
AGAGCTCCGGCGGCTCCTCCGGAGGATCCTCTGAGGTGGAGTTTTCCCACGAGTACTGGATGAGACATGC
CCTGACCCTGGCCAAGAGGGCACGCGATGAGAGGGAGGTGCCTGTGGGAGCCGTGCTGGTGCTGAACAAT
AGAGTGATCGGCGAGGGCTGGAACAGAGCCATCGGCCTGCACGACCCAACAGCCCATGCCGAAATTATGG
CCCTGAGACAGGGCGGCCTGGTCATGCAGAACTACAGACTGATTGACGCCACCCTGTACGTGACATTCGA
GCCTTGCGTGATGTGCGCCGGCGCCATGATCCACTCTAGGATCGGCCGCGTGGTGTTTGGCGTGAGGAAC
GCAAAAACCGGCGCCGCAGGCTCCCTGATGGACGTGCTGCACTACCCCGGCATGAATCACCGCGTCGAAA
TTACCGAGGGAATCCTGGCAGATGAATGTGCCGCCCTGCTGTGCTATTTCTTTCGGATGCCTAGACAGGT
GTTCAATGCTCAGAAGAAGGCCCAGAGCTCCACCGACTCCGGAGGATCTAGCGGAGGCTCCTCTGGCTCT
GAGACACCTGGCACAAGCGAGAGCGCAACACCTGAAAGCAGCGGGGGCAGCAGCGGGGGGTCAGACAAGA
AGTACAGCATCGGCCTGGCCATCGGCACCAACTCTGTGGGCTGGGCCGTGATCACCGACGAGTACAAGGT
GCCCAGCAAGAAATTCAAGGTGCTGGGCAACACCGACCGGCACAGCATCAAGAAGAACCTGATCGGAGCC
CTGCTGTTCGACAGCGGCGAAACAGCCGAGGCCACCCGGCTGAAGAGAACCGCCAGAAGAAGATACACCA
GACGGAAGAACCGGATCTGCTATCTGCAAGAGATCTTCAGCAACGAGATGGCCAAGGTGGACGACAGCTT
CTTCCACAGACTGGAAGAGTCCTTCCTGGTGGAAGAGGATAAGAAGCACGAGCGGCACCCCATCTTCGGC
AACATCGTGGACGAGGTGGCCTACCACGAGAAGTACCCCACCATCTACCACCTGAGAAAGAAACTGGTGG
ACAGCACCGACAAGGCCGACCTGCGGCTGATCTATCTGGCCCTGGCCCACATGATCAAGTTCCGGGGCCA
CTTCCTGATCGAGGGCGACCTGAACCCCGACAACAGCGACGTGGACAAGCTGTTCATCCAGCTGGTGCAG
ACCTACAACCAGCTGTTCGAGGAAAACCCCATCAACGCCAGCGGCGTGGACGCCAAGGCCATCCTGTCTG
CCAGACTGAGCAAGAGCAGACGGCTGGAAAATCTGATCGCCCAGCTGCCCGGCGAGAAGAAGAATGGCCT
GTTCGGAAACCTGATTGCCCTGAGCCTGGGCCTGACCCCCAACTTCAAGAGCAACTTCGACCTGGCCGAG
GATGCCAAACTGCAGCTGAGCAAGGACACCTACGACGACGACCTGGACAACCTGCTGGCCCAGATCGGCG
ACCAGTACGCCGACCTGTTTCTGGCCGCCAAGAACCTGTCCGACGCCATCCTGCTGAGCGACATCCTGAG
AGTGAACACCGAGATCACCAAGGCCCCCCTGAGCGCCTCTATGATCAAGAGATACGACGAGCACCACCAG
GACCTGACCCTGCTGAAAGCTCTCGTGCGGCAGCAGCTGCCTGAGAAGTACAAAGAGATTTTCTTCGACC
AGAGCAAGAACGGCTACGCCGGCTACATTGACGGCGGAGCCAGCCAGGAAGAGTTCTACAAGTTCATCAA
GCCCATCCTGGAAAAGATGGACGGCACCGAGGAACTGCTCGTGAAGCTGAACAGAGAGGACCTGCTGCGG
AAGCAGCGGACCTTCGACAACGGCAGCATCCCCCACCAGATCCACCTGGGAGAGCTGCACGCCATTCTGC
GGCGGCAGGAAGATTTTTACCCATTCCTGAAGGACAACCGGGAAAAGATCGAGAAGATCCTGACCTTCCG
CATCCCCTACTACGTGGGCCCTCTGGCCAGGGGAAACAGCAGATTCGCCTGGATGACCAGAAAGAGCGAG
GAAACCATCACCCCCTGGAACTTCGAGGAAGTGGTGGACAAGGGCGCTTCCGCCCAGAGCTTCATCGAGC
GGATGACCAACTTCGATAAGAACCTGCCCAACGAGAAGGTGCTGCCCAAGCACAGCCTGCTGTACGAGTA
CTTCACCGTGTATAACGAGCTGACCAAAGTGAAATACGTGACCGAGGGAATGAGAAAGCCCGCCTTCCTG
AGCGGCGAGCAGAAAAAGGCCATCGTGGACCTGCTGTTCAAGACCAACCGGAAAGTGACCGTGAAGCAGC
TGAAAGAGGACTACTTCAAGAAAATCGAGTGCTTCGACTCCGTGGAAATCTCCGGCGTGGAAGATCGGTT
CAACGCCTCCCTGGGCACATACCACGATCTGCTGAAAATTATCAAGGACAAGGACTTCCTGGACAATGAG
GAAAACGAGGACATTCTGGAAGATATCGTGCTGACCCTGACACTGTTTGAGGACAGAGAGATGATCGAGG
AACGGCTGAAAACCTATGCCCACCTGTTCGACGACAAAGTGATGAAGCAGCTGAAGCGGCGGAGATACAC
CGGCTGGGGCAGGCTGAGCCGGAAGCTGATCAACGGCATCCGGGACAAGCAGTCCGGCAAGACAATCCTG
GATTTCCTGAAGTCCGACGGCTTCGCCAACAGAAACTTCATGCAGCTGATCCACGACGACAGCCTGACCT
TTAAAGAGGACATCCAGAAAGCCCAGGTGTCCGGCCAGGGCGATAGCCTGCACGAGCACATTGCCAATCT
GGCCGGCAGCCCCGCCATTAAGAAGGGCATCCTGCAGACAGTGAAGGTGGTGGACGAGCTCGTGAAAGTG
ATGGGCCGGCACAAGCCCGAGAACATCGTGATCGAAATGGCCAGAGAGAACCAGACCACCCAGAAGGGAC
AGAAGAACAGCCGCGAGAGAATGAAGCGGATCGAAGAGGGCATCAAAGAGCTGGGCAGCCAGATCCTGAA
AGAACACCCCGTGGAAAACACCCAGCTGCAGAACGAGAAGCTGTACCTGTACTACCTGCAGAATGGGCGG
GATATGTACGTGGACCAGGAACTGGACATCAACCGGCTGTCCGACTACGATGTGGACCATATCGTGCCTC
AGAGCTTTCTGAAGGACGACTCCATCGACAACAAGGTGCTGACCAGAAGCGACAAGAACCGGGGCAAGAG
CGACAACGTGCCCTCCGAAGAGGTCGTGAAGAAGATGAAGAACTACTGGCGGCAGCTGCTGAACGCCAAG
CTGATTACCCAGAGAAAGTTCGACAATCTGACCAAGGCCGAGAGAGGCGGCCTGAGCGAACTGGATAAGG
CCGGCTTCATCAAGAGACAGCTGGTGGAAACCCGGCAGATCACAAAGCACGTGGCACAGATCCTGGACTC
CCGGATGAACACTAAGTACGACGAGAATGACAAGCTGATCCGGGAAGTGAAAGTGATCACCCTGAAGTCC
AAGCTGGTGTCCGATTTCCGGAAGGATTTCCAGTTTTACAAAGTGCGCGAGATCAACAACTACCACCACG
CCCACGACGCCTACCTGAACGCCGTCGTGGGAACCGCCCTGATCAAAAAGTACCCTAAGCTGGAAAGCGA
GTTCGTGTACGGCGACTACAAGGTGTACGACGTGCGGAAGATGATCGCCAAGAGCGAGCAGGAAATCGGC
AAGGCTACCGCCAAGTACTTCTTCTACAGCAACATCATGAACTTTTTCAAGACCGAGATTACCCTGGCCA
ACGGCGAGATCCGGAAGCGGCCTCTGATCGAGACAAACGGCGAAACCGGGGAGATCGTGTGGGATAAGGG
CCGGGATTTTGCCACCGTGCGGAAAGTGCTGAGCATGCCCCAAGTGAATATCGTGAAAAAGACCGAGGTG
CAGACAGGCGGCTTCAGCAAAGAGTCTATCCTGCCCAAGAGGAACAGCGATAAGCTGATCGCCAGAAAGA
AGGACTGGGACCCTAAGAAGTACGGCGGCTTCGACAGCCCCACCGTGGCCTATTCTGTGCTGGTGGTGGC
CAAAGTGGAAAAGGGCAAGTCCAAGAAACTGAAGAGTGTGAAAGAGCTGCTGGGGATCACCATCATGGAA
AGAAGCAGCTTCGAGAAGAATCCCATCGACTTTCTGGAAGCCAAGGGCTACAAAGAAGTGAAAAAGGACC
TGATCATCAAGCTGCCTAAGTACTCCCTGTTCGAGCTGGAAAACGGCCGGAAGAGAATGCTGGCCTCTGC
CGGCGAACTGCAGAAGGGAAACGAACTGGCCCTGCCCTCCAAATATGTGAACTTCCTGTACCTGGCCAGC
CACTATGAGAAGCTGAAGGGCTCCCCCGAGGATAATGAGCAGAAACAGCTGTTTGTGGAACAGCACAAGC
ACTACCTGGACGAGATCATCGAGCAGATCAGCGAGTTCTCCAAGAGAGTGATCCTGGCCGACGCTAATCT
GGACAAAGTGCTGTCCGCCTACAACAAGCACCGGGATAAGCCCATCAGAGAGCAGGCCGAGAATATCATC
CACCTGTTTACCCTGACCAATCTGGGAGCCCCTGCCGCCTTCAAGTACTTTGACACCACCATCGACCGGA
AGAGGTACACCAGCACCAAAGAGGTGCTGGACGCCACCCTGATCCACCAGAGCATCACCGGCCTGTACGA
GACACGGATCGACCTGTCTCAGCTGGGAGGCGACAAAAGGCCGGCGGCCACGAAAAAGGCCGGCCAGGCA
AAAAAGAAAAAGGGATCCTAAGCTCGCTTTCTTGCTGTCCAATTTCTATTAAAGGTTCCTTTGTTCCCTA
AGTCCAACTACTAAACTGGGGGATATTATGAAGGGCCTTGAGCATCTGGATTCTGCCTAATAAAAAACAT
TTATTTTCATTGCTAGCTCGCTTTCTTGCTGTCCAATTTCTATTAAAGGTTCCTTTGTTCCCTAAGTCCA
ACTACTAAACTGGGGGATATTATGAAGGGCCTTGAGCATCTGGATTCTGCCTAATAAAAAACATTTATTT
TCATTGCGAATTCTAGAAAATTCCTAGAGCTCGCTGATCAGCCTCGACTGTGCCTTCTAGTTGCCAGCCA
TCTGTTGTTTGCCCCTCCCCCGTGCCTTCCTTGACCCTGGAAGGTGCCACTCCCACTGTCCTTTCCTAAT
AAAATGAGGAAATTGCATCGCATTGTCTGAGTAGGTGTCATTCTATTCTGGGGGGTGGGGTGGGGCAGGA
CAGCAAGGGGGAGGATTGGGAAGAGAATAGCAGGCATGCTGGGGAGGTACGGCCGCAGGAACCCCTAGTG
ATGGAGTTGGCCACTCCCTCTCTGCGCGCTCGCTCGCTCACTGAGGCCGGGCGACCAAAGGTCGCCCGAC
GCCCGGGCTTTGCCCGGGCGGCCTCAGTGAGCGAGCGAGCGCGCAGCTGCCTGCAGGGGCGCCTGATGCG
GTATTTTCTCCTTACGCATCTGTGCGGTATTTCACACCGCATA
[142 nt withheld, positions 6694-6835]
C
[141 nt withheld, positions 6837-6977]
CCTTTGACGTTGGAGTCCACGTTCTTT
[37 nt withheld, positions 7005-7041]
ACCCTATCTCGGGCTATTCTTTTGATTTATAAGGGATTTTGCCGATTTCGGCCTATTGGTTAAAAAATGA
GCTGATTTAACAAAAATTTAACGCGAATTTTAACAAAATATTAACGTTTACAATTTTATGGTGCACTCTC
AGTACAATCTGCTCTGATGCCGCATAGTTAAGCCAGCCCCGACACCCGCCAACACCCGCTGACGCGCCCT
GACGGGCTTGTCTGCTCCCGGCATCCGCTTACAGACAAGCTGTGACCGTCTCCGGGAGCTGCATGTGTCA
GAGGTTTTCACCGTCATCACCGAAACGCGCGAGACGAAAGGGCCTCGTGATACGCCTATTTTTATAGGTT
AATGTCATGATAATAATGGTTTCTTAGACGTCAGGTGGCACTTTTCGGGGAAATGTGCGCGGAACCCCTA
TTTGTTTATTTTTCTAAATACATTCAAATATGTATCCGCTCATGAGACAATAACCCTGATAAATGCTTCA
ATAATATTGAAAAAGGAAGAGTATGAGTATTCAACATTTCCGTGTCGCCCTTATTCCCTTTTTTGCGGCA
TTTTGCCTTCCTGTTTTTGCTCACCCAGAAACGCTGGTGAAAGTAAAAGATGCTGAAGATCAGTTGGGTG
CACGAGTGGGTTACATCGAACTGGATCTCAACAGCGGTAAGATCCTTGAGAGTTTTCGCCCCGAAGAACG
TTTTCCAATGATGAGCACTTTTAAAGTTCTGCTATGTGGCGCGGTATTATCCCGTATTGACGCCGGGCAA
GAGCAACTCGGTCGCCGCATACACTATTCTCAGAATGACTTGGTTGAGTACTCACCAGTCACAGAAAAGC
ATCTTACGGATGGCATGACAGTAAGAGAATTATGCAGTGCTGCCATAACCATGAGTGATAACACTGCGGC
CAACTTACTTCTGACAACGATCGGAGGACCGAAGGAGCTAACCGCTTTTTTGCACAACATGGGGGATCAT
GTAACTCGCCTTGATCGTTGGGAACCGGAGCTGAATGAAGCCATACCAAACGACGAGCGTGACACCACGA
TGCCTGTAGCAATGGCAACAACGTTGCGCAAACTATTAACTGGCGAACTACTTACTCTAGCTTCCCGGCA
ACAATTAATAGACTGGATGGAGGCGGATAAAGTTGCAGGACCACTTCTGCGCTCGGCCCTTCCGGCTGGC
TGGTTTATTGCTGATAAATCTGGAGCCGGTGAGCGTGGAAGCCGCGGTATCATTGCAGCACTGGGGCCAG
ATGGTAAGCCCTCCCGTATCGTAGTTATCTACACGACGGGGAGTCAGGCAACTATGGATGAACGAAATAG
ACAGATCGCTGAGATAGGTGCCTCACTGATTAAGCATTGGTAACTGTCAGACCAAGTTTACTCATATATA
CTTTAGATTGATTTAAAACTTCATTTTTAATTTAAAAGGATCTAGGTGAAGATCCTTTTTGATAATCTCA
TGACCAAAATCCCTTAACGTGAGTTTTCGTTCCACTGAGCGTCAGACCCCGTAGAAAAGATCAAAGGATC
TTCTTGAGATCCTTTTTTTCTGCGCGTAATCTGCTGCTTGCAAACAAAAAAACCACCGCTACCAGCGGTG
GTTTGTTTGCCGGATCAAGAGCTACCAACTCTTTTTCCGAAGGTAACTGGCTTCAGCAGAGCGCAGATAC
CAAATACTGTCCTTCTAGTGTAGCCGTAGTTAGGCCACCACTTCAAGAACTCTGTAGCACCGCCTACATA
CCTCGCTCTGCTAATCCTGTTACCAGTGGCTGCTGCCAGTGGCGATAAGTCGTGTCTTACCGGGTTGGAC
TCAAGACGATAGTTACCGGATAAGGCGCAGCGGTCGGGCTGAACGGGGGGTTCGTGCACACAGCCCAGCT
TGGAGCGAACGACCTACACCGAACTGAGATACCTACAGCGTGAGCTATGAGAAAGCGCCACGCTTCCCGA
AGGGAGAAAGGCGGACAGGTATCCGGTAAGCGGCAGGGTCGGAACAGGAGAGCGCACGAGGGAGCTTCCA
GGGGGAAACGCCTGGTATCTTTATAGTCCTGTCGGGTTTCGCCACCTCTGACTTGAGCGTCGATTTTTGT
GATGCTCGTCAGGGGGGCGGAGCCTATGGAAAAACGCCAGCAACGCGGCCTTTTTACGGTTCCTGGCCTT
TTGCTGGCCTTTTGCTCACATGTGAGGGCCTATTTCCCATGATTCCTTCATATTTGCATATACGATACAA
GGCTGTTAGAGAGATAATTGGAATTAATTTGACTGTAAACACAAAGATATTAGTACAAAATACGTGACGT
AGAAAGTAATAATTTCTTGGGTAGTTTGCAGTTTTAAAATTATGTTTTAAAATGGACTATCATATGCTTA
CCGTAACTTGAAAGTATTTCGATTTCTTGGCTTTATATATCTTGTGGAAAGGACGAAACACCGGTGTCTT
CCTCGAGGAAGACCCGTTTGAGAGCTAGAAATAGCAAGTTCAAATAAGGCTAGTCCGTTATCAACTTGGC
TGAATGCCTGCGAGCATCCCACCCAAGTGGCACCGAGTCGGTGCTTTTTTTG
