Features (pLannotate 1.2.2; 22 found; start..end, strand, type, name):
     32..84      +  misc_RNA       gRNA scaffold (fragment): guide RNA scaffold for the Streptococcus pyogenes CRISPR/Cas9 system
    111..130     +  misc_RNA       gRNA scaffold (fragment): guide RNA scaffold for the Streptococcus pyogenes CRISPR/Cas9 system
    144..429     +  enhancer       CMV enhancer: human cytomegalovirus immediate early enhancer; contains an 18-bp deletion relative to the standard CMV enhancer
    430..633     +  promoter       CMV promoter: human cytomegalovirus (CMV) immediate early promoter
    675..693     +  promoter       T7 promoter: promoter for bacteriophage T7 RNA polymerase
    764..1240    +  CDS            tadA: TADA_ECOLI - Also known as yfhC. Experimental evidence at protein level: Swiss-Prot protein existence level 1. Catalyzes the deamination of adenosine to inosine at the wobble position 34 of tRNA(Arg2). Essential for cell viability. From Escherichia coli (strain K12).
   1361..1852    +  CDS            tadA: TADA_ECOLI - Also known as yfhC. Experimental evidence at protein level: Swiss-Prot protein existence level 1. Catalyzes the deamination of adenosine to inosine at the wobble position 34 of tRNA(Arg2). Essential for cell viability. From Escherichia coli (strain K12).
   1952..3553    +  CDS            dCas9(N): N-terminal portion of catalytically inactive Streptococcus pyogenes dCas9 carrying the D10A mutation (Zetsche et al., 2015)
   3554..6052    +  CDS            Cas9(C): C-terminal portion of Streptococcus pyogenes Cas9 (Zetsche et al., 2015)
   6053..6100    +  CDS            nucleoplasmin NLS: bipartite nuclear localization signal from nucleoplasmin
   6110..6241    +  polyA_signal   β-globin poly(A) (fragment): human β-globin polyadenylation signal
   6244..6375    +  polyA_signal   β-globin poly(A) (fragment): human β-globin polyadenylation signal
   6416..6527    +  polyA_signal   bGH poly(A) signal: bovine growth hormone polyadenylation signal
   6635..6775    +  repeat_region  AAV2 ITR: inverted terminal repeat of adeno-associated virus serotype 2 inverted
   6780..6831    -  misc_feature   bom (fragment): basis of mobility region from pBR322
   6850..7305    +  rep_origin     f1 ori (sequence partly withheld): f1 bacteriophage origin of replication; arrow indicates direction of (+) strand synthesis
   7306..7355    -  misc_feature   bom (fragment): basis of mobility region from pBR322
   7457..7492    -  CDS            rop (fragment): Rop protein, which maintains plasmids at low copy number; rop
   7587..7691    +  promoter       AmpR promoter: bla
   7692..8552    +  CDS            AmpR: β-lactamase; bla; confers resistance to ampicillin, carbenicillin, and related antibiotics
   8723..9311    +  rep_origin     ori: high-copy-number ColE1/pMB1/pBR322/pUC origin of replication
   9373..9613    +  promoter       U6 promoter: RNA polymerase III promoter for human U6 snRNA
>Addgene plasmid #136270 | pspCas9-ABE-3'UTR-sgRNA-ST2-com vector | addgene full sequence | sequence record 273436 | Addgene NGS Result
GAAACACCGGTGTCTTCCTCGAGGAAGACCCGTTTGAGAGCTAGAAATAGCAAGTTCAAATAAGGCTAGT
CCGTTATCAACTTGGCTGAATGCCTGCGAGCATCCCACCCAAGTGGCACCGAGTCGGTGCTTTTTTTGGT
ACCCGTTACATAACTTACGGTAAATGGCCCGCCTGGCTGACCGCCCAACGACCCCCGCCCATTGACGTCA
ATAGTAACGCCAATAGGGACTTTCCATTGACGTCAATGGGTGGAGTATTTACGGTAAACTGCCCACTTGG
CAGTACATCAAGTGTATCATATGCCAAGTACGCCCCCTATTGACGTCAATGACGGTAAATGGCCCGCCTG
GCATTGTGCCCAGTACATGACCTTATGGGACTTTCCTACTTGGCAGTACATCTACGTATTAGTCATCGCT
ATTACCATGGTGATGCGGTTTTGGCAGTACATCAATGGGCGTGGATAGCGGTTTGACTCACGGGGATTTC
CAAGTCTCCACCCCATTGACGTCAATGGGAGTTTGTTTTGGCACCAAAATCAACGGGACTTTCCAAAATG
TCGTAACAACTCCGCCCCATTGACGCAAATGGGCGGTAGGCGTGTACGGTGGGAGGTCTATATAAGCAGA
GCTGGTTTAGTGAACCGTCAGATCCGCTAGAGATCCGCGGCCGCTAATACGACTCACTATAGGGAGAGCC
GCCACCATGAAACGGACAGCCGACGGAAGCGAGTTCGAGTCACCAAAGAAGAAGCGGAAAGTCTCTGAAG
TCGAGTTTAGCCACGAGTATTGGATGAGGCACGCACTGACCCTGGCAAAGCGAGCATGGGATGAAAGAGA
AGTCCCCGTGGGCGCCGTGCTGGTGCACAACAATAGAGTGATCGGAGAGGGATGGAACAGGCCAATCGGC
CGCCACGACCCTACCGCACACGCAGAGATCATGGCACTGAGGCAGGGAGGCCTGGTCATGCAGAATTACC
GCCTGATCGATGCCACCCTGTATGTGACACTGGAGCCATGCGTGATGTGCGCAGGAGCAATGATCCACAG
CAGGATCGGAAGAGTGGTGTTCGGAGCACGGGACGCCAAGACCGGCGCAGCAGGCTCCCTGATGGATGTG
CTGCACCACCCCGGCATGAACCACCGGGTGGAGATCACAGAGGGAATCCTGGCAGACGAGTGCGCCGCCC
TGCTGAGCGATTTCTTTAGAATGCGGAGACAGGAGATCAAGGCCCAGAAGAAGGCACAGAGCTCCACCGA
CTCTGGAGGATCTAGCGGAGGATCCTCTGGAAGCGAGACACCAGGCACAAGCGAGTCCGCCACACCAGAG
AGCTCCGGCGGCTCCTCCGGAGGATCCTCTGAGGTGGAGTTTTCCCACGAGTACTGGATGAGACATGCCC
TGACCCTGGCCAAGAGGGCACGCGATGAGAGGGAGGTGCCTGTGGGAGCCGTGCTGGTGCTGAACAATAG
AGTGATCGGCGAGGGCTGGAACAGAGCCATCGGCCTGCACGACCCAACAGCCCATGCCGAAATTATGGCC
CTGAGACAGGGCGGCCTGGTCATGCAGAACTACAGACTGATTGACGCCACCCTGTACGTGACATTCGAGC
CTTGCGTGATGTGCGCCGGCGCCATGATCCACTCTAGGATCGGCCGCGTGGTGTTTGGCGTGAGGAACGC
AAAAACCGGCGCCGCAGGCTCCCTGATGGACGTGCTGCACTACCCCGGCATGAATCACCGCGTCGAAATT
ACCGAGGGAATCCTGGCAGATGAATGTGCCGCCCTGCTGTGCTATTTCTTTCGGATGCCTAGACAGGTGT
TCAATGCTCAGAAGAAGGCCCAGAGCTCCACCGACTCCGGAGGATCTAGCGGAGGCTCCTCTGGCTCTGA
GACACCTGGCACAAGCGAGAGCGCAACACCTGAAAGCAGCGGGGGCAGCAGCGGGGGGTCAGACAAGAAG
TACAGCATCGGCCTGGCCATCGGCACCAACTCTGTGGGCTGGGCCGTGATCACCGACGAGTACAAGGTGC
CCAGCAAGAAATTCAAGGTGCTGGGCAACACCGACCGGCACAGCATCAAGAAGAACCTGATCGGAGCCCT
GCTGTTCGACAGCGGCGAAACAGCCGAGGCCACCCGGCTGAAGAGAACCGCCAGAAGAAGATACACCAGA
CGGAAGAACCGGATCTGCTATCTGCAAGAGATCTTCAGCAACGAGATGGCCAAGGTGGACGACAGCTTCT
TCCACAGACTGGAAGAGTCCTTCCTGGTGGAAGAGGATAAGAAGCACGAGCGGCACCCCATCTTCGGCAA
CATCGTGGACGAGGTGGCCTACCACGAGAAGTACCCCACCATCTACCACCTGAGAAAGAAACTGGTGGAC
AGCACCGACAAGGCCGACCTGCGGCTGATCTATCTGGCCCTGGCCCACATGATCAAGTTCCGGGGCCACT
TCCTGATCGAGGGCGACCTGAACCCCGACAACAGCGACGTGGACAAGCTGTTCATCCAGCTGGTGCAGAC
CTACAACCAGCTGTTCGAGGAAAACCCCATCAACGCCAGCGGCGTGGACGCCAAGGCCATCCTGTCTGCC
AGACTGAGCAAGAGCAGACGGCTGGAAAATCTGATCGCCCAGCTGCCCGGCGAGAAGAAGAATGGCCTGT
TCGGAAACCTGATTGCCCTGAGCCTGGGCCTGACCCCCAACTTCAAGAGCAACTTCGACCTGGCCGAGGA
TGCCAAACTGCAGCTGAGCAAGGACACCTACGACGACGACCTGGACAACCTGCTGGCCCAGATCGGCGAC
CAGTACGCCGACCTGTTTCTGGCCGCCAAGAACCTGTCCGACGCCATCCTGCTGAGCGACATCCTGAGAG
TGAACACCGAGATCACCAAGGCCCCCCTGAGCGCCTCTATGATCAAGAGATACGACGAGCACCACCAGGA
CCTGACCCTGCTGAAAGCTCTCGTGCGGCAGCAGCTGCCTGAGAAGTACAAAGAGATTTTCTTCGACCAG
AGCAAGAACGGCTACGCCGGCTACATTGACGGCGGAGCCAGCCAGGAAGAGTTCTACAAGTTCATCAAGC
CCATCCTGGAAAAGATGGACGGCACCGAGGAACTGCTCGTGAAGCTGAACAGAGAGGACCTGCTGCGGAA
GCAGCGGACCTTCGACAACGGCAGCATCCCCCACCAGATCCACCTGGGAGAGCTGCACGCCATTCTGCGG
CGGCAGGAAGATTTTTACCCATTCCTGAAGGACAACCGGGAAAAGATCGAGAAGATCCTGACCTTCCGCA
TCCCCTACTACGTGGGCCCTCTGGCCAGGGGAAACAGCAGATTCGCCTGGATGACCAGAAAGAGCGAGGA
AACCATCACCCCCTGGAACTTCGAGGAAGTGGTGGACAAGGGCGCTTCCGCCCAGAGCTTCATCGAGCGG
ATGACCAACTTCGATAAGAACCTGCCCAACGAGAAGGTGCTGCCCAAGCACAGCCTGCTGTACGAGTACT
TCACCGTGTATAACGAGCTGACCAAAGTGAAATACGTGACCGAGGGAATGAGAAAGCCCGCCTTCCTGAG
CGGCGAGCAGAAAAAGGCCATCGTGGACCTGCTGTTCAAGACCAACCGGAAAGTGACCGTGAAGCAGCTG
AAAGAGGACTACTTCAAGAAAATCGAGTGCTTCGACTCCGTGGAAATCTCCGGCGTGGAAGATCGGTTCA
ACGCCTCCCTGGGCACATACCACGATCTGCTGAAAATTATCAAGGACAAGGACTTCCTGGACAATGAGGA
AAACGAGGACATTCTGGAAGATATCGTGCTGACCCTGACACTGTTTGAGGACAGAGAGATGATCGAGGAA
CGGCTGAAAACCTATGCCCACCTGTTCGACGACAAAGTGATGAAGCAGCTGAAGCGGCGGAGATACACCG
GCTGGGGCAGGCTGAGCCGGAAGCTGATCAACGGCATCCGGGACAAGCAGTCCGGCAAGACAATCCTGGA
TTTCCTGAAGTCCGACGGCTTCGCCAACAGAAACTTCATGCAGCTGATCCACGACGACAGCCTGACCTTT
AAAGAGGACATCCAGAAAGCCCAGGTGTCCGGCCAGGGCGATAGCCTGCACGAGCACATTGCCAATCTGG
CCGGCAGCCCCGCCATTAAGAAGGGCATCCTGCAGACAGTGAAGGTGGTGGACGAGCTCGTGAAAGTGAT
GGGCCGGCACAAGCCCGAGAACATCGTGATCGAAATGGCCAGAGAGAACCAGACCACCCAGAAGGGACAG
AAGAACAGCCGCGAGAGAATGAAGCGGATCGAAGAGGGCATCAAAGAGCTGGGCAGCCAGATCCTGAAAG
AACACCCCGTGGAAAACACCCAGCTGCAGAACGAGAAGCTGTACCTGTACTACCTGCAGAATGGGCGGGA
TATGTACGTGGACCAGGAACTGGACATCAACCGGCTGTCCGACTACGATGTGGACCATATCGTGCCTCAG
AGCTTTCTGAAGGACGACTCCATCGACAACAAGGTGCTGACCAGAAGCGACAAGAACCGGGGCAAGAGCG
ACAACGTGCCCTCCGAAGAGGTCGTGAAGAAGATGAAGAACTACTGGCGGCAGCTGCTGAACGCCAAGCT
GATTACCCAGAGAAAGTTCGACAATCTGACCAAGGCCGAGAGAGGCGGCCTGAGCGAACTGGATAAGGCC
GGCTTCATCAAGAGACAGCTGGTGGAAACCCGGCAGATCACAAAGCACGTGGCACAGATCCTGGACTCCC
GGATGAACACTAAGTACGACGAGAATGACAAGCTGATCCGGGAAGTGAAAGTGATCACCCTGAAGTCCAA
GCTGGTGTCCGATTTCCGGAAGGATTTCCAGTTTTACAAAGTGCGCGAGATCAACAACTACCACCACGCC
CACGACGCCTACCTGAACGCCGTCGTGGGAACCGCCCTGATCAAAAAGTACCCTAAGCTGGAAAGCGAGT
TCGTGTACGGCGACTACAAGGTGTACGACGTGCGGAAGATGATCGCCAAGAGCGAGCAGGAAATCGGCAA
GGCTACCGCCAAGTACTTCTTCTACAGCAACATCATGAACTTTTTCAAGACCGAGATTACCCTGGCCAAC
GGCGAGATCCGGAAGCGGCCTCTGATCGAGACAAACGGCGAAACCGGGGAGATCGTGTGGGATAAGGGCC
GGGATTTTGCCACCGTGCGGAAAGTGCTGAGCATGCCCCAAGTGAATATCGTGAAAAAGACCGAGGTGCA
GACAGGCGGCTTCAGCAAAGAGTCTATCCTGCCCAAGAGGAACAGCGATAAGCTGATCGCCAGAAAGAAG
GACTGGGACCCTAAGAAGTACGGCGGCTTCGACAGCCCCACCGTGGCCTATTCTGTGCTGGTGGTGGCCA
AAGTGGAAAAGGGCAAGTCCAAGAAACTGAAGAGTGTGAAAGAGCTGCTGGGGATCACCATCATGGAAAG
AAGCAGCTTCGAGAAGAATCCCATCGACTTTCTGGAAGCCAAGGGCTACAAAGAAGTGAAAAAGGACCTG
ATCATCAAGCTGCCTAAGTACTCCCTGTTCGAGCTGGAAAACGGCCGGAAGAGAATGCTGGCCTCTGCCG
GCGAACTGCAGAAGGGAAACGAACTGGCCCTGCCCTCCAAATATGTGAACTTCCTGTACCTGGCCAGCCA
CTATGAGAAGCTGAAGGGCTCCCCCGAGGATAATGAGCAGAAACAGCTGTTTGTGGAACAGCACAAGCAC
TACCTGGACGAGATCATCGAGCAGATCAGCGAGTTCTCCAAGAGAGTGATCCTGGCCGACGCTAATCTGG
ACAAAGTGCTGTCCGCCTACAACAAGCACCGGGATAAGCCCATCAGAGAGCAGGCCGAGAATATCATCCA
CCTGTTTACCCTGACCAATCTGGGAGCCCCTGCCGCCTTCAAGTACTTTGACACCACCATCGACCGGAAG
AGGTACACCAGCACCAAAGAGGTGCTGGACGCCACCCTGATCCACCAGAGCATCACCGGCCTGTACGAGA
CACGGATCGACCTGTCTCAGCTGGGAGGCGACAAAAGGCCGGCGGCCACGAAAAAGGCCGGCCAGGCAAA
AAAGAAAAAGGGATCCTAAGCTCGCTTTCTTGCTGTCCAATTTCTATTAAAGGTTCCTTTGTTCCCTAAG
TCCAACTACTAAACTGGGGGATATTATGAAGGGCCTTGAGCATCTGGATTCTGCCTAATAAAAAACATTT
ATTTTCATTGCTAGCTCGCTTTCTTGCTGTCCAATTTCTATTAAAGGTTCCTTTGTTCCCTAAGTCCAAC
TACTAAACTGGGGGATATTATGAAGGGCCTTGAGCATCTGGATTCTGCCTAATAAAAAACATTTATTTTC
ATTGCGAATTCTAGAAAATTCCTAGAGCTCGCTGATCAGCCTCGACTGTGCCTTCTAGTTGCCAGCCATC
TGTTGTTTGCCCCTCCCCCGTGCCTTCCTTGACCCTGGAAGGTGCCACTCCCACTGTCCTTTCCTAATAA
AATGAGGAAATTGCATCGCATTGTCTGAGTAGGTGTCATTCTATTCTGGGGGGTGGGGTGGGGCAGGACA
GCAAGGGGGAGGATTGGGAAGAGAATAGCAGGCATGCTGGGGAGGTACGGCCGCAGGAACCCCTAGTGAT
GGAGTTGGCCACTCCCTCTCTGCGCGCTCGCTCGCTCACTGAGGCCGGGCGACCAAAGGTCGCCCGACGC
CCGGGCTTTGCCCGGGCGGCCTCAGTGAGCGAGCGAGCGCGCAGCTGCCTGCAGGGGCGCCTGATGCGGT
ATTTTCTCCTTACGCATCTGTGCGGTATTTCACACCGCATA
[95 nt withheld, positions 6832-6926]
T
[46 nt withheld, positions 6928-6973]
C
[141 nt withheld, positions 6975-7115]
CCTTTGACGTTGGAGTCCACGTTCTTT
[37 nt withheld, positions 7143-7179]
ACTCTATCTCGGGCTATTCTTTTGATTTATAAGGGATTTTGCCGATTTCGGTCTATTGGTTAAAAAATGA
GCTGATTTAACAAAAATTTAACGCGAATTTTAACAAAATATTAACGTTTACAATTTTATGGTGCACTCTC
AGTACAATCTGCTCTGATGCCGCATAGTTAAGCCAGCCCCGACACCCGCCAACACCCGCTGACGCGCCCT
GACGGGCTTGTCTGCTCCCGGCATCCGCTTACAGACAAGCTGTGACCGTCTCCGGGAGCTGCATGTGTCA
GAGGTTTTCACCGTCATCACCGAAACGCGCGAGACGAAAGGGCCTCGTGATACGCCTATTTTTATAGGTT
AATGTCATGATAATAATGGTTTCTTAGACGTCAGGTGGCACTTTTCGGGGAAATGTGCGCGGAACCCCTA
TTTGTTTATTTTTCTAAATACATTCAAATATGTATCCGCTCATGAGACAATAACCCTGATAAATGCTTCA
ATAATATTGAAAAAGGAAGAGTATGAGTATTCAACATTTCCGTGTCGCCCTTATTCCCTTTTTTGCGGCA
TTTTGCCTTCCTGTTTTTGCTCACCCAGAAACGCTGGTGAAAGTAAAAGATGCTGAAGATCAGTTGGGTG
CACGAGTGGGTTACATCGAACTGGATCTCAACAGCGGTAAGATCCTTGAGAGTTTTCGCCCCGAAGAACG
TTTTCCAATGATGAGCACTTTTAAAGTTCTGCTATGTGGCGCGGTATTATCCCGTATTGACGCCGGGCAA
GAGCAACTCGGTCGCCGCATACACTATTCTCAGAATGACTTGGTTGAGTACTCACCAGTCACAGAAAAGC
ATCTTACGGATGGCATGACAGTAAGAGAATTATGCAGTGCTGCCATAACCATGAGTGATAACACTGCGGC
CAACTTACTTCTGACAACGATCGGAGGACCGAAGGAGCTAACCGCTTTTTTGCACAACATGGGGGATCAT
GTAACTCGCCTTGATCGTTGGGAACCGGAGCTGAATGAAGCCATACCAAACGACGAGCGTGACACCACGA
TGCCTGTAGCAATGGCAACAACGTTGCGCAAACTATTAACTGGCGAACTACTTACTCTAGCTTCCCGGCA
ACAATTAATAGACTGGATGGAGGCGGATAAAGTTGCAGGACCACTTCTGCGCTCGGCCCTTCCGGCTGGC
TGGTTTATTGCTGATAAATCTGGAGCCGGTGAGCGTGGAAGCCGCGGTATCATTGCAGCACTGGGGCCAG
ATGGTAAGCCCTCCCGTATCGTAGTTATCTACACGACGGGGAGTCAGGCAACTATGGATGAACGAAATAG
ACAGATCGCTGAGATAGGTGCCTCACTGATTAAGCATTGGTAACTGTCAGACCAAGTTTACTCATATATA
CTTTAGATTGATTTAAAACTTCATTTTTAATTTAAAAGGATCTAGGTGAAGATCCTTTTTGATAATCTCA
TGACCAAAATCCCTTAACGTGAGTTTTCGTTCCACTGAGCGTCAGACCCCGTAGAAAAGATCAAAGGATC
TTCTTGAGATCCTTTTTTTCTGCGCGTAATCTGCTGCTTGCAAACAAAAAAACCACCGCTACCAGCGGTG
GTTTGTTTGCCGGATCAAGAGCTACCAACTCTTTTTCCGAAGGTAACTGGCTTCAGCAGAGCGCAGATAC
CAAATACTGTTCTTCTAGTGTAGCCGTAGTTAGGCCACCACTTCAAGAACTCTGTAGCACCGCCTACATA
CCTCGCTCTGCTAATCCTGTTACCAGTGGCTGCTGCCAGTGGCGATAAGTCGTGTCTTACCGGGTTGGAC
TCAAGACGATAGTTACCGGATAAGGCGCAGCGGTCGGGCTGAACGGGGGGTTCGTGCACACAGCCCAGCT
TGGAGCGAACGACCTACACCGAACTGAGATACCTACAGCGTGAGCTATGAGAAAGCGCCACGCTTCCCGA
AGGGAGAAAGGCGGACAGGTATCCGGTAAGCGGCAGGGTCGGAACAGGAGAGCGCACGAGGGAGCTTCCA
GGGGGAAACGCCTGGTATCTTTATAGTCCTGTCGGGTTTCGCCACCTCTGACTTGAGCGTCGATTTTTGT
GATGCTCGTCAGGGGGGCGGAGCCTATGGAAAAACGCCAGCAACGCGGCCTTTTTACGGTTCCTGGCCTT
TTGCTGGCCTTTTGCTCACATGTGAGGGCCTATTTCCCATGATTCCTTCATATTTGCATATACGATACAA
GGCTGTTAGAGAGATAATTGGAATTAATTTGACTGTAAACACAAAGATATTAGTACAAAATACGTGACGT
AGAAAGTAATAATTTCTTGGGTAGTTTGCAGTTTTAAAATTATGTTTTAAAATGGACTATCATATGCTTA
CCGTAACTTGAAAGTATTTCGATTTCTTGGCTTTATATATCTTGTGGAAAGGAC
